Addgene plasmid #14956: pCMV5 Smad1-HA
Depositing lab: Joan Massague. Depositing organization: Memorial Sloan-Kettering Cancer Center. Publication: A human Mad protein acting as a BMP-regulated transcriptional activator. Liu F, Hata A, Baker JC, Doody J, Carcamo J, Harland RM, Massague J. Nature. 1996 Jun 13. 381(6583):620-3. 10.1038/381620a0 PubMed 8637600.
Backbone
  Vector backbone: pCMV5
  Backbone size w/o insert (bp): 4700
  Vector type: Mammalian Expression
Growth in bacteria
  Bacterial resistance: Ampicillin, 100 μg/mL
  Growth temperature: 37°C
  Growth strain: DH5alpha
  Copy number: High Copy
Gene/Insert
  Gene/Insert name: Smad1
  Species: H. sapiens (human)
  Insert size (bp): 1600
  Entrez Gene: SMAD1 (a.k.a. BSP-1, BSP1, JV4-1, JV41, MADH1, MADR1)
  Tag / fusion protein: HA (C terminal on insert)
  Cloning method: Restriction Enzyme; 5′ cloning site HindIII (not destroyed); 3′ cloning site BamHI (not destroyed)
  Sequencing primers: 5′ CMV Forward
Terms and licenses: Academic/Nonprofit Terms; Industry Terms: Not Available to Industry
Depositor comments: See author's map for more information.
How to cite: pCMV5 Smad1-HA was a gift from Joan Massague (Addgene plasmid # 14956 ; http://n2t.net/addgene:14956 ; RRID:Addgene_14956)
