[The description below was written by a language model from this plasmid's Addgene catalogue record and the feature table of its GenBank file.]
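Description:
pCMV5 Smad1-HA is a mammalian expression plasmid built on the pCMV5 backbone (about 4.7 kb) carrying a roughly 1.6 kb human SMAD1 cDNA, cloned between HindIII and BamHI sites that both remain intact. The held sequence record is a 6,082 bp circle. In E. coli the plasmid replicates from a high-copy ColE1/pUC-type origin and is selected with ampicillin through the bla (AmpR) gene and its own promoter. An f1 phage origin is also present, which allows single-stranded DNA to be rescued with helper phage. Remnants of a pUC-style lacZ region (lac promoter, operator, CAP site, M13 primer sites) and a T7 promoter lie in the backbone. No mammalian selection marker is annotated, so the construct appears suited to transient transfection.

Expression is driven by the human cytomegalovirus immediate-early enhancer and promoter, and transcripts are terminated and polyadenylated by the human growth hormone poly(A) signal. The feature table does not annotate the Smad1 coding sequence itself, but the unannotated interval between the CMV promoter and the HA tag is where the insert should lie. The HA epitope sits immediately upstream of the poly(A) region, matching the catalogue description of a C-terminal tag. This tag allows detection or immunoprecipitation of the expressed protein with anti-HA antibodies. An SV40 enhancer/early promoter segment containing the SV40 origin follows the expression cassette and permits episomal amplification in cells that supply large T antigen, such as COS cells. The associated publication describes a human Mad-family protein acting as a BMP-regulated transcriptional activator, so the plasmid is typically used to overexpress tagged Smad1 in cultured mammalian cells for studies of BMP signalling.
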