LOCUS       Exported 6082 bp ds-DNA circular SYN 12-MAY-2021
DEFINITION  synthetic circular DNA
ACCESSION   .
VERSION     .
KEYWORDS    pCMV5 Smad1-HA
SOURCE      synthetic DNA construct
  ORGANISM  synthetic DNA construct
REFERENCE   1 (bases 1 to 6082)
  AUTHORS   Liu F, Hata A, Baker JC, Doody J, Carcamo J, Harland RM, Massague J
  TITLE     A human Mad protein acting as a BMP-regulated transcriptional
            activator.
  JOURNAL   Nature. 1996 Jun 13. 381(6583):620-3.
  PUBMED    8637600
REFERENCE   2 (bases 1 to 6082)
  AUTHORS   .
  TITLE     Direct Submission
  JOURNAL   Exported May 12, 2021 from SnapGene Server 1.1.58
            http://www.snapgene.com
FEATURES             Location/Qualifiers
     source          1..6082
                     /organism="synthetic DNA construct"
                     /mol_type="other DNA"
     primer_bind     82..104
                     /label=M13/pUC Forward
                     /note="In lacZ gene"
     primer_bind     96..113
                     /label=M13 Forward
                     /note="In lacZ gene. Also called M13-F20 or M13 (-21)
                     Forward"
     primer_bind     97..113
                     /label=M13 fwd
                     /note="common sequencing primer, one of multiple similar
                     variants"
     enhancer        274..653
                     /label=CMV enhancer
                     /note="human cytomegalovirus immediate early enhancer"
     promoter        654..857
                     /label=CMV promoter
                     /note="human cytomegalovirus (CMV) immediate early
                     promoter"
     primer_bind     808..828
                     /label=CMV-F
                     /note="Human CMV immediate early promoter, forward primer"
     CDS             2336..2362
                     /codon_start=1
                     /product="HA (human influenza hemagglutinin) epitope tag"
                     /label=HA
                     /translation="YPYDVPDYA"
     polyA_signal    2379..3001
                     /label=hGH poly(A) signal
                     /note="human growth hormone polyadenylation signal"
     primer_bind     complement(2578..2597)
                     /label=hGH-PA-R
                     /note="Human growth hormone terminator, reverse primer"
     primer_bind     complement(3025..3045)
                     /label=pBABE 3'
                     /note="SV40 enhancer, reverse primer for pBABE vectors"
     promoter        3030..3359
                     /label=SV40 promoter
                     /note="SV40 enhancer and early promoter"
     rep_origin      3210..3345
                     /label=SV40 ori
                     /note="SV40 origin of replication"
     primer_bind     3272..3291
                     /label=SV40pro-F
                     /note="SV40 promoter/origin, forward primer"
     primer_bind     complement(3397..3416)
                     /label=T7
                     /note="T7 promoter, forward primer"
     promoter        complement(3398..3416)
                     /label=T7 promoter
                     /note="promoter for bacteriophage T7 RNA polymerase"
     primer_bind     complement(3430..3446)
                     /label=M13 rev
                     /note="common sequencing primer, one of multiple similar
                     variants"
     primer_bind     complement(3430..3446)
                     /label=M13 Reverse
                     /note="In lacZ gene. Also called M13-rev"
     primer_bind     complement(3443..3465)
                     /label=M13/pUC Reverse
                     /note="In lacZ gene"
     protein_bind    3454..3470
                     /label=lac operator
                     /bound_moiety="lac repressor encoded by lacI"
                     /note="The lac repressor binds to the lac operator to
                     inhibit transcription in E. coli. This inhibition can be
                     relieved by adding lactose or
                     isopropyl-beta-D-thiogalactopyranoside (IPTG)."
     promoter        complement(3478..3508)
                     /label=lac promoter
                     /note="promoter for the E. coli lac operon"
     protein_bind    3523..3544
                     /label=CAP binding site
                     /bound_moiety="E. coli catabolite activator protein"
                     /note="CAP binding activates transcription in the presence
                     of cAMP."
     primer_bind     complement(3661..3678)
                     /label=L4440
                     /note="L4440 vector, forward primer"
     rep_origin      complement(3832..4420)
                     /direction=LEFT
                     /label=ori
                     /note="high-copy-number ColE1/pMB1/pBR322/pUC origin of
                     replication"
     primer_bind     complement(3912..3931)
                     /label=pBR322ori-F
                     /note="pBR322 origin, forward primer"
     CDS             complement(4591..5451)
                     /codon_start=1
                     /gene="bla"
                     /product="beta-lactamase"
                     /label=AmpR
                     /note="confers resistance to ampicillin, carbenicillin, and
                     related antibiotics"
                     /translation="MSIQHFRVALIPFFAAFCLPVFAHPETLVKVKDAEDQLGARVGYI
                     ELDLNSGKILESFRPEERFPMMSTFKVLLCGAVLSRIDAGQEQLGRRIHYSQNDLVEYS
                     PVTEKHLTDGMTVRELCSAAITMSDNTAANLLLTTIGGPKELTAFLHNMGDHVTRLDRW
                     EPELNEAIPNDERDTTMPVAMATTLRKLLTGELLTLASRQQLIDWMEADKVAGPLLRSA
                     LPAGWFIADKSGAGERGSRGIIAALGPDGKPSRIVVIYTTGSQATMDERNRQIAEIGAS
                     LIKHW"
     primer_bind     5214..5233
                     /label=Amp-R
                     /note="Ampicillin resistance gene, reverse primer"
     promoter        complement(5452..5556)
                     /gene="bla"
                     /label=AmpR promoter
     rep_origin      5583..6038
                     /direction=RIGHT
                     /label=f1 ori
                     /note="f1 bacteriophage origin of replication; arrow
                     indicates direction of (+) strand synthesis"
     primer_bind     complement(5670..5689)
                     /label=F1ori-R
                     /note="F1 origin, reverse primer"
     primer_bind     5880..5901
                     /label=F1ori-F
                     /note="F1 origin, forward primer"
ORIGIN
        1 tgcgggcctc ttcgctatta cgccagctgg cgaaaggggg atgtgctgca aggcgattaa
       61 gttgggtaac gccagggttt tcccagtcac gacgttgtaa aacgacggcc agtgccaagc
      121 tgatctatac attgaatcaa tattggcaat tagccatatt agtcattggt tatatagcat
      181 aaatcaatat tggctattgg ccattgcata cgttgtatct atatcataat atgtacattt
      241 atattggctc atgtccaata tgaccgccat gttgacattg attattgact agttattaat
      301 agtaatcaat tacggggtca ttagttcata gcccatatat ggagttccgc gttacataac
      361 ttacggtaaa tggcccgcct ggctgaccgc ccaacgaccc ccgcccattg acgtcaataa
      421 tgacgtatgt tcccatagta acgccaatag ggactttcca ttgacgtcaa tgggtggagt
      481 atttacggta aactgcccac ttggcagtac atcaagtgta tcatatgcca agtccgcccc
      541 ctattgacgt caatgacggt aaatggcccg cctggcatta tgcccagtac atgaccttac
      601 gggactttcc tacttggcag tacatctacg tattagtcat cgctattacc atggtgatgc
      661 ggttttggca gtacaccaat gggcgtggat agcggtttga ctcacgggga tttccaagtc
      721 tccaccccat tgacgtcaat gggagtttgt tttggcacca aaatcaacgg gactttccaa
      781 aatgtcgtaa taaccccgcc ccgttgacgc aaatgggcgg taggcgtgta cggtgggagg
      841 tctatataag cagagctcgt ttagtgaacc gtcagaattc agatctggta ccacgcgtat
      901 cgataagctt tatccaagga gtataactag tgctgtcatt atgaatgtga caagtttatt
      961 ttcctttaca agtccagctg tgaagagact tcttgggtgg aaacagggcg atgaagaaga
     1021 aaaatgggca gagaaagctg ttgatgcttt ggtgaaaaaa ctgaagaaaa agaaaggtgc
     1081 catggaggaa ctggaaaagg ccttgagctg cccagggcaa ccgagtaact gtgtcaccat
     1141 tccccgctct ctggatggca ggctgcaagt ctcccaccgg aagggactgc ctcatgtcat
     1201 ttactgccgt gtgtggcgct ggcccgatct tcagagccac catgaactaa aaccactgga
     1261 atgctgtgag tttccttttg gttccaagca gaaggaggtc tgcatcaatc cctaccacta
     1321 taagagagta gaaagccctg tacttcctcc tgtgctggtt ccaagacaca gcgaatataa
     1381 tcctcagcac agcctcttag ctcagttccg taacttagga caaaatgagc ctcacatgcc
     1441 actcaacgcc acttttccag attctttcca gcaacccaac agccacccgt ttcctcactc
     1501 tcccaatagc agttacccaa actctcctgg gagcagcagc agcacctacc ctcactctcc
     1561 caccagctca gacccaggaa gccctttcca gatgccagct gatacgcccc cacctgctta
     1621 cctgcctcct gaagacccca tgacccagga tggctctcag ccgatggaca caaacatgat
     1681 ggcgcctccc ctgccctcag aaatcaacag aggagatgtt caggcggttg cttatgagga
     1741 accaaaacac tggtgctcta ttgtctacta tgagctcaac aatcgtgtgg gtgaagcgtt
     1801 ccatgcctcc tccacaagtg tgttggtgga tggtttcact gatccttcca acaataagaa
     1861 ccgtttctgc cttgggctgc tctccaatgt taaccggaat tccactattg aaaacaccag
     1921 gcggcatatt ggaaaaggag ttcatcttta ttatgttgga ggggaggtgt atgccgaatg
     1981 ccttagtgac agtagcatct ttgtgcaaag tcggaactgc aactaccatc atggatttca
     2041 tcctactact gtttgcaaga tccctagtgg gtgtagtctg aaaattttta acaaccaaga
     2101 atttgctcag ttattggcac agtctgtgaa ccatggattt gagacagtct atgagcttac
     2161 aaaaatgtgt actatacgta tgagctttgt gaagggctgg ggagcagaat accaccgcca
     2221 ggatgttact agcaccccct gctggattga gatacatctg cacggccccc tccagtggct
     2281 ggataaagtt cttactcaaa tgggttcacc tcataatcct atttcatctg tatcttatcc
     2341 gtatgatgtt cctgattatg ctagtctcta gggatcccgg gtggcatccc tgtgacccct
     2401 ccccagtgcc tctcctggcc ctggaagttg ccactccagt gcccaccagc cttgtcctaa
     2461 taaaattaag ttgcatcatt ttgtctgact aggtgtcctt ctataatatt atggggtgga
     2521 ggggggtggt atggagcaag gggcaagttg ggaagacaac ctgtagggcc tgcggggtct
     2581 attgggaacc aagctggagt gcagtggcac aatcttggct cactgcaatc tccgcctcct
     2641 gggttcaagc gattctcctg cctcagcctc ccgagttgtt gggattccag gcatgcatga
     2701 ccaggctcag ctaatttttg tttttttggt agagacgggg tttcaccata ttggccaggc
     2761 tggtctccaa ctcctaatct caggtgatct acccaccttg gcctcccaaa ttgctgggat
     2821 tacaggcgtg aaccactgct cccttccctg tccttctgat tttaaaataa ctataccagc
     2881 aggaggacgt ccagacacag cataggctac ctggccatgc ccaaccggtg ggacatttga
     2941 gttgcttgct tggcactgtc ctctcatgcg ttgggtccac tcagtagatg cctgttgaat
     3001 tgggtacgcg gccagcttgg ctgtggaatg tgtgtcagtt agggtgtgga aagtccccag
     3061 gctccccagc aggcagaagt atgcaaagca tgcatctcaa ttagtcagca accaggtgtg
     3121 gaaagtcccc aggctcccca gcaggcagaa gtatgcaaag catgcatctc aattagtcag
     3181 caaccatagt cccgccccta actccgccca tcccgcccct aactccgccc agttccgccc
     3241 attctccgcc ccatggctga ctaatttttt ttatttatgc agaggccgag gccgcctcgg
     3301 cctctgagct attccagaag tagtgaggag gcttttttgg aggcctaggc ttttgcaaaa
     3361 agctcctcga ggaactgaaa aaccagaaag ttaattccct atagtgagtc gtattaaatt
     3421 cgtaatcatg tcatagctgt ttcctgtgtg aaattgttat ccgctcacaa ttccacacaa
     3481 catacgagcc ggaagcataa agtgtaaagc ctggggtgcc taatgagtga gctaactcac
     3541 attaattgcg ttgcgctcac tgcccgcttt ccagtcggga aacctgtcgt gccagctgca
     3601 ttaatgaatc ggccaacgcg cggggagagg cggtttgcgt attgggcgct cttccgcttc
     3661 ctcgctcact gactcgctgc gctcggtcgt tcggctgcgg cgagcggtat cagctcactc
     3721 aaaggcggta atacggttat ccacagaatc aggggataac gcaggaaaga acatgtgagc
     3781 aaaaggccag caaaaggcca ggaaccgtaa aaaggccgcg ttgctggcgt ttttccatag
     3841 gctccgcccc cctgacgagc atcacaaaaa tcgacgctca agtcagaggt ggcgaaaccc
     3901 gacaggacta taaagatacc aggcgtttcc ccctggaagc tccctcgtgc gctctcctgt
     3961 tccgaccctg ccgcttaccg gatacctgtc cgcctttctc ccttcgggaa gcgtggcgct
     4021 ttctcatagc tcacgctgta ggtatctcag ttcggtgtag gtcgttcgct ccaagctggg
     4081 ctgtgtgcac gaaccccccg ttcagcccga ccgctgcgcc ttatccggta actatcgtct
     4141 tgagtccaac ccggtaagac acgacttatc gccactggca gcagccactg gtaacaggat
     4201 tagcagagcg aggtatgtag gcggtgctac agagttcttg aagtggtggc ctaactacgg
     4261 ctacactaga agaacagtat ttggtatctg cgctctgctg aagccagtta ccttcggaaa
     4321 aagagttggt agctcttgat ccggcaaaca aaccaccgct ggtagcggtg gtttttttgt
     4381 ttgcaagcag cagattacgc gcagaaaaaa aggatctcaa gaagatcctt tgatcttttc
     4441 tacggggtct gacgctcagt ggaacgaaaa ctcacgttaa gggattttgg tcatgagatt
     4501 atcaaaaagg atcttcacct agatcctttt aaattaaaaa tgaagtttta aatcaatcta
     4561 aagtatatat gagtaaactt ggtctgacag ttaccaatgc ttaatcagtg aggcacctat
     4621 ctcagcgatc tgtctatttc gttcatccat agttgcctga ctccccgtcg tgtagataac
     4681 tacgatacgg gagggcttac catctggccc cagtgctgca atgataccgc gagacccacg
     4741 ctcaccggct ccagatttat cagcaataaa ccagccagcc ggaagggccg agcgcagaag
     4801 tggtcctgca actttatccg cctccatcca gtctattaat tgttgccggg aagctagagt
     4861 aagtagttcg ccagttaata gtttgcgcaa cgttgttgcc attgctacag gcatcgtggt
     4921 gtcacgctcg tcgtttggta tggcttcatt cagctccggt tcccaacgat caaggcgagt
     4981 tacatgatcc cccatgttgt gcaaaaaagc ggttagctcc ttcggtcctc cgatcgttgt
     5041 cagaagtaag ttggccgcag tgttatcact catggttatg gcagcactgc ataattctct
     5101 tactgtcatg ccatccgtaa gatgcttttc tgtgactggt gagtactcaa ccaagtcatt
     5161 ctgagaatag tgtatgcggc gaccgagttg ctcttgcccg gcgtcaatac gggataatac
     5221 cgcgccacat agcagaactt taaaagtgct catcattgga aaacgttctt cggggcgaaa
     5281 actctcaagg atcttaccgc tgttgagatc cagttcgatg taacccactc gtgcacccaa
     5341 ctgatcttca gcatctttta ctttcaccag cgtttctggg tgagcaaaaa caggaaggca
     5401 aaatgccgca aaaaagggaa taagggcgac acggaaatgt tgaatactca tactcttcct
     5461 ttttcaatat tattgaagca tttatcaggg ttattgtctc atgagcggat acatatttga
     5521 atgtatttag aaaaataaac aaataggggt tccgcgcaca tttccccgaa aagtgccacc
     5581 tgnnnnnnnn nnnnnnnnnn nnnnnnnnnn nnnnnnnnnn nnnnnnnnnn nnnnnnnnnn
     5641 nnnnnnnnnn nnnnnnnnnn nnnnnnnnnn nnnnnnnnnn nnnnnnnnnn nnnnnnnnnn
     5701 nnnnnncnnn nnnnnnnnnn nnnnnnnnnn nnnnnnnnnn nnnnnnnnnn nnnnnnnnnn
     5761 nnnnnnnnnn nnnnnnnnnn nnnnnnnnnn nnnnnnnnan nnnnnnnnnn nnnnnnnnnn
     5821 nnnnnnnnnn nnnnnnnnnn nnnnnnnncc tttgacgttg gagtccacgt tctttaatag
     5881 tggactcttg ttccaaactg gaacaacact caaccctatc tcggtctatt cttttgattt
     5941 ataagggatt ttgccgattt cggcctattg gttaaaaaat gagctgattt aacaaaaatt
     6001 taacgcgaat tttaacaaaa tattaacgct tacaatttcc attcgccatt caggctgcgc
     6061 aactgttggg aagggcgatc gg
//
