>Addgene plasmid #14956 | pCMV5 Smad1-HA | addgene partial sequence | sequence record 21535 | CMV-F 5'-CGCAAATGGGCGGTAGGCGTG-3'
GCTTCGTTTAGTGGACCGTCAGAATTCAGATTCTGGTACCACGCGTATCGATAAGCTTTATCCAAGGAGT
ATAACTAGTGCTGTCATTATGAATGTGACAAGTTTATTTTCCTTTACAAGTCCAGCTGTGAAGAGACTTC
TTGGGTGGAAACAGGGCGATGAAGAAGAAAAATGGGCAGAGAAAGCTGTTGATGCTTTGGTGAAAAAACT
GAAGAAAAAGAAAGGTGCCATGGAGGAACTGGAAAAGGCCTTGAGCTGCCCAGGGCAACCGAGTAACTGT
GTCACCATTCCCCGCTCTCTGGATGGCAGGCTGCAAGTCTCCCACCGGAAGGGACTGCCTCATGTCATTT
ACTGCCGTGTGTGGCGCTGGCCCGATCTTCAGAGCCACCATGAACTAAAACCACTGGAATGCTGTGAGTT
TCCTTTTGGTTCCAAGCAGAAGGAGGTCTGCATCAATCCCTACCACTATAAGAGAGTAGAAAGCCCTGTA
CTTCCTCCTGTGCTGGTTCCAAGACACAGCGAATATAATCCTCAGCACAGCCTCTTAGCTCAGTTCCGTA
ACTTAGGACAAAATGAGCCTCACATGCCACTCAACGCCACTTTTCCAGATTCTTTCCAGCAACCCAACAG
CCACCCGTTTCCTCACTCTCCCAATAGCAGTTACCCAAACTCTCCTGGGAGCAGCAGCAGCACCTACCCT
CACTC
